Addgene plasmid #60118: 3C5I
Purpose: Bacterial expression for structure determination; may not be full ORF
Depositing lab: Cheryl Arrowsmith. Depositing organization: University of Toronto.
Backbone
  Vector backbone: pET15-MHL
  Vector type: Bacterial Expression
Growth in bacteria
  Bacterial resistance: Ampicillin, 100 μg/mL
  Growth temperature: 37°C
  Growth strain: DH5alpha
  Copy number: High Copy
Gene/Insert
  Gene/Insert name: PKN-PF14_0020:MAC029-F01:C34272 (alt name: PkChK)
  Species: Plasmodium Knowlesi
  Insert size (bp): 1104
  Mutation: See comments
  Promoter: T7
  Tag / fusion protein: 6xHis (N terminal on insert)
  Cloning method: Ligation Independent Cloning
  Sequencing primers: 5′ T7; 3′ T7 Terminal
Terms and licenses: Academic/Nonprofit Terms; Industry Terms: Not Available to Industry
How to cite: 3C5I was a gift from Cheryl Arrowsmith (Addgene plasmid # 60118 ; http://n2t.net/addgene:60118 ; RRID:Addgene_60118)
