[The description below was written by a language model from this plasmid's Addgene catalogue record.]
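Description:
3C5I is a bacterial expression plasmid built on the pET15-MHL backbone, carrying a Plasmodium knowlesi insert recorded as PKN-PF14_0020 with the alternative name PkChK. That alias suggests a choline kinase, although the record does not describe the protein's function. The insert is about 1.1 kb and was introduced by ligation-independent cloning. The stated purpose is protein production for structure determination, and the record cautions that the insert may not be the full open reading frame, so it may be a truncated or domain-bounded fragment chosen for its behaviour in expression and crystallisation. The mutation field refers only to depositor comments that are not included here, so any sequence differences from the reference gene cannot be specified.

Expression is driven by a T7 promoter, which requires a host supplying T7 RNA polymerase, as in the usual pET-style arrangement. The protein is made with an N-terminal 6xHis tag, allowing purification by immobilised metal affinity chromatography. The listing of T7 and T7 terminator sequencing primers is consistent with the insert sitting between the T7 promoter and terminator.

The plasmid is selected with ampicillin and is listed as high copy, with a standard cloning strain used for propagation. No feature table is provided, so the origin of replication, any protease cleavage site between the tag and the insert, and other backbone elements are not stated in the record. The construct is mainly suited to producing recombinant parasite protein in E. coli for structural and biochemical work.
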