>Addgene plasmid #60118 | 3C5I | depositor partial sequence | sequence record 96073 | Insert DNA Sequence
ATCGTAACCTTTAATAATGTTGTTTGAAATTAAATACTCCTTTTGGTCATCATACATTTTAAGCCTCTGT
TCTGCATATAGGAAAAAATCAAATTCGTTGTAACTTTTTGTTTGATACCCTCTAATGATCGACCAAAATC
CCCATAACAAATGGGCACCCAAGGCTTGTACCTCCACTGCCTCTAATATTTCATCAATTAATTTGGGGGT
TGGTACGACAAGAGATTTGTCCAGATAATTTGATAAATATGCTGTGATAAACAATTTCCTATTTTCATAG
GAAATGTATTTTTTCTTATCAATTTCAAAAAAGGGATAGGAGCTTACAGAATAATCTATGGATGTTTCGA
TGAAAAAGTTAGCTATATCTGTTGCGAGAAAATTAAAGCCAGAGTATTCAAAATCAATTAGGCGTAAACA
CTTATTGGTATTAATAATGTTGTTTTCTTGTAGATCATTATGGCAAAAAACGATAGTATTGGCTAAATTG
TCTGACTTGGAATACACCTTCATAAATTTAATAAACTTGTCAGATTCCTTGATATACTTATGAATATCAC
AATTATACTTTTCTATATTTTTATACTTGAAGAGCCGATTTTTCCATTTTTCCATCATTTTAAAGATACA
CGGTGTTCTATCCCAGTGTTCAGGTAAATGACGTTTCCTACTGAGGGTATGAAATTTACCCAACACATTT
GCAATACCAATTAATATGGTTGGGTTCTTTAAATCATCAATTCGGAGGGGATCTCCATAAAGCCATTCCT
CTATTCGCCCCCCATTAAATGTGTTTAGCAACTGGGGAGCTATTTTATATTTGCTCATAGTTTTGTACAC
TTCAAATTCAGAGATTGTATTGTACAACTCGTCAACGTGTTTTCCATAGATCCTAAATAAAACACGTGTC
CTTATGGAATTATAATTGTTTGCCGTTTCTTCTTTTAGGCCCACCTCAAATAACTGATTGGTTAGTCCAC
TTAGTATCTGCTTAACCCTTAAATTATCTTCGGTAAAATGATTCCACTCTGGTACTTTTTCCAGGCATAT
TTTTTTAATATATAAAGGATCCGTTAGGTCCGAGAATTCTTGGGCACACAAGGG
