>Addgene plasmid #60118 | 3C5I | addgene partial sequence | sequence record 97201 | T7term 5'-GCTAGTTATTGCTCAGCGG-3'
CAGCCGGATCCTCGAGTGCGGCCGCAAGCTTCGTCATCAAATAATGTTGTTTGAAATTAAATACTCCTTT
TGGTCATCATACATTTTAAGCCTCTGTTCTGCATATAGGAAAAAATCAAATTCGTTGTAACTTTTTGTTT
GATACCCTCTAATGATCGACCAAAATCCCCATAACAAATGGGCACCCAAGGCTTGTACCTCCACTGCCTC
TAATATTTCATCAATTAATTTGGGGGTTGGTACGACAAGAGATTTGTCCAGATAATTTGATAAATATGCT
GTGATAAACAATTTCCTATTTTCATAGGAAATGTATTTTTTCTTATCAATTTCAAAAAAGGGATAGGAGC
TTACAGAATAATCTATGGATGTTTCGATGAAAAAGTTAGCTATATCTGTTGCGAGAAAATTAAAGCCAGA
GTATTCAAAATCAATTAGGCGTAAACACTTATTGGTATTAATAATGTTGTTTTCTTGTAGATCATTATGG
CAAAAAACGATAGTATTGGCTAAATTGTCTGACTTGGAATACACCTTCATAAATTTAATAAACTTGTCAG
ATTCCTTGATATACTTATGAATATCACAATTATACTTTTCTATATTTTTATACTTGAAGAGCCGATTTTT
CCATTTTTCCATCATTTTAAAGATACACGGTGTTCTATCCCAGTGTTCAGGTAAATGACGTTTCCTACTG
AGGGTATG
