>Addgene plasmid #60118 | 3C5I | addgene partial sequence | sequence record 98375 | pBRrevBam 5'-GGTGATGTCGGCGATATAGG-3'
ATGCGTCCGGCGCTAGAGGATCGAGATCTCGATCCCGCGCAAATAATACGACTCACATATAGGGGAATTG
TGAGCGGATAACAATTCCCCGTCGTAGAAATAATTTTGTTTAACTTTAAGAAGGAGATATACCATGCATC
ATCATCATCATCACAGCAGCGGCAGAGAAAACTTGTATTTCCAGGGCCCCTTGTGTGCCCAAGAATTCTC
GGACCTAACGGATCCTTTATATATTAAAAAAATATGCCTGGAAAAAGTACCAGAGTGGAATCATTTTACC
GAAGATAATTTAAGGGTTAAGCAGA
